Addgene plasmid #76631: PRKCZ gRNA (BRDN0001145473)
Purpose: 3rd generation lentiviral gRNA plasmid targeting human PRKCZ
Depositing lab: John Doench & David Root. Depositing organization: Broad Institute. Publication: Optimized sgRNA design to maximize activity and minimize off-target effects of CRISPR-Cas9. Doench JG, Fusi N, Sullender M, Hegde M, Vaimberg EW, Donovan KF, Smith I, Tothova Z, Wilen C, Orchard R, Virgin HW, Listgarten J, Root DE. Nat Biotechnol. 2016 Jan 18. doi: 10.1038/nbt.3437. PubMed 26780180.
Backbone
  Vector backbone: lentiGuide-Puro
  Backbone manufacturer: Zhang Lab (Addgene plasmid # 52963)
  Vector type: Mammalian Expression, Lentiviral, CRISPR
  Selectable markers: Puromycin
Growth in bacteria
  Bacterial resistance: Ampicillin, 100 μg/mL
  Growth temperature: 37°C
  Growth strain: DH5alpha
  Copy number: High Copy
Gene/Insert
  Gene/Insert name: PRKCZ (alt names: PRKCZ; NM_001033581.1)
  gRNA/shRNA sequence: CAGCATTAAAGACGACTCGG
  Species: H. sapiens (human)
  Entrez Gene: PRKCZ (a.k.a. PKC-ZETA, PKC2)
  Promoter: hU6
  Cloning method: Unknown
  Sequencing primers: 5′ U6-F; 3′ pS2-R
Terms and licenses: Academic/Nonprofit Terms; Industry Terms: Not Available to Industry
Depositor comments: The gRNA was designed to target the following Genbank reference sequence(s): NM_001033581.1,NM_001033582.1,NM_001242874.1,NM_002744.4. Note that this plasmid does NOT contain Cas9. It should be used in conjunction with lentiCas9-Blast (Addgene #52962) or otherwise with cell lines already expressing Cas9. Browse the full kinome gRNA library at http://www.addgene.org/pooled-library/broadgpp-human-kinome/ or visit http://www.broadinstitute.org/rnai/public/ for detailed protocols and information.
How to cite: PRKCZ gRNA (BRDN0001145473) was a gift from John Doench & David Root (Addgene plasmid # 76631 ; http://n2t.net/addgene:76631 ; RRID:Addgene_76631)
