[The description below was written by a language model from this plasmid's Addgene catalogue record and pLannotate feature annotations shown in this document.]
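Description:
PRKCZ gRNA (BRDN0001145473) is a third-generation lentiviral CRISPR guide plasmid built on the lentiGuide-Puro backbone and designed to knock out human PRKCZ, the gene encoding protein kinase C zeta. It is one clone from a human kinome guide collection whose designs came from work on optimizing sgRNA activity and limiting off-target effects. In bacteria it is maintained as a high-copy plasmid through a ColE1/pUC-type origin with ampicillin selection (AmpR); an f1 origin, an SV40 origin and remnants of lac and phage promoter sequences from the cloning backbone are also annotated.

The lentiviral transfer cassette starts with an RSV promoter fused to a truncated HIV-1 5' LTR, which drives Tat-independent production of the viral genome in packaging cells. It is followed by the Ψ packaging signal with a partial gag sequence and the Rev response element for nuclear export, and ends in a self-inactivating ΔU3 3' LTR. Within this unit, a human U6 RNA polymerase III promoter transcribes the PRKCZ-specific spacer joined to the Streptococcus pyogenes Cas9 guide scaffold. A cPPT/CTS element lies downstream of the guide cassette. Next, an EF-1α promoter with its first intron expresses puromycin N-acetyltransferase, so transduced mammalian cells can be selected with puromycin, and a WPRE enhances transcript expression. According to the depositor, the guide was designed against several PRKCZ reference transcripts. The plasmid carries no Cas9, so it must be paired with a separate Cas9 lentivector or used in cells that already express the nuclease. Its typical use is loss-of-function study of PRKCZ in human cells.
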