Features (pLannotate 1.2.2; 29 found; start..end, strand, type, name):
     14..80      +  CDS            small t antigen (fragment): SV40 (simian virus 40) small t antigen
    106..317     +  promoter       EF-1α core promoter: core promoter for human elongation factor EF-1α
    318..1256    +  intron         EF-1α intron A: intron upstream of the start codon of human EF-1α
   1278..1877    +  CDS            PuroR (fragment): puromycin N-acetyltransferase; pac from Streptomyces; confers resistance to puromycin
   1893..2481    +  misc_feature   WPRE: woodchuck hepatitis virus posttranscriptional regulatory element
   2532..2551    +  misc_feature   cPPT/CTS (fragment): central polypurine tract and central termination sequence of HIV-1
   2553..2786    +  LTR            3' LTR (ΔU3): self-inactivating 3' long terminal repeat (LTR) from HIV-1
   2864..2985    +  polyA_signal   SV40 poly(A) signal: SV40 polyadenylation signal
   3025..3160    +  rep_origin     SV40 ori: SV40 origin of replication
   3181..3199    -  promoter       T7 promoter: promoter for bacteriophage T7 RNA polymerase
   3207..3362    +  CDS            lacZα (fragment): LacZα fragment of β-galactosidase; lacZ fragment
   3367..3795    +  rep_origin     f1 ori (sequence partly withheld): f1 bacteriophage origin of replication; arrow indicates direction of (+) strand synthesis
   3848..3952    +  promoter       AmpR promoter: bla
   3953..4813    +  CDS            AmpR: β-lactamase; bla; confers resistance to ampicillin, carbenicillin, and related antibiotics
   4984..5572    +  rep_origin     ori: high-copy-number ColE1/pMB1/pBR322/pUC origin of replication
   5755..5847    +  CDS            lacI (fragment): lac repressor; lacI; The lac repressor binds to the lac operator to inhibit transcription in E. coli. This inhibition can be relieved by adding lactose or isopropyl-β-D-thiogalactopyranoside (IPTG).
   5860..5881    +  protein_bind   CAP binding site: CAP binding activates transcription in the presence of cAMP. E. coli catabolite activator protein
   5896..5926    +  promoter       lac promoter: promoter for the E. coli lac operon
   5934..5950    +  protein_bind   lac operator: The lac repressor binds to the lac operator to inhibit transcription in E. coli. This inhibition can be relieved by adding lactose or isopropyl-β-D-thiogalactopyranoside (IPTG). lac repressor encoded by lacI
   5995..6013    +  promoter       T3 promoter: promoter for bacteriophage T3 RNA polymerase
   6041..6267    +  promoter       RSV promoter: Rous sarcoma virus enhancer/promoter
   6268..6448    +  LTR            5' LTR (truncated): truncated 5' long terminal repeat (LTR) from HIV-1
   6495..6620    +  misc_feature   HIV-1 Ψ: packaging signal of human immunodeficiency virus type 1
   6604..6967    +  CDS            HIV-1 gag (fragment): gag protein from human immunodeficiency virus 1; gag
   7113..7346    +  misc_feature   RRE: The Rev response element (RRE) of HIV-1 allows for Rev-dependent mRNA export from the nucleus to the cytoplasm.
   7723..7749    +  CDS            Rev (fragment): human immunodeficiency virus 1 (HIV-1) Rev protein; rev; enhances nuclear export of unspliced and incompletely spliced viral mRNAs
   7753..7993    +  promoter       U6 promoter: RNA polymerase III promoter for human U6 snRNA
   8023..8098    +  misc_RNA       gRNA scaffold: guide RNA scaffold for the Streptococcus pyogenes CRISPR/Cas9 system
   8154..8271    +  misc_feature   cPPT/CTS: central polypurine tract and central termination sequence of HIV-1
>Addgene plasmid #76631 | PRKCZ gRNA (BRDN0001145473) | addgene full sequence | sequence record 186202 | Addgene Assembled Sequence
CCCGGGTGCAAAGATGGATAAAGTTTTAAACAGAGAGGAATCTTTGCAGCTAATGGACCTTCTAGGTCTT
GAAAGGAGTGGGAATTGGCTCCGGTGCCCGTCAGTGGGCAGAGCGCACATCGCCCACAGTCCCCGAGAAG
TTGGGGGGAGGGGTCGGCAATTGATCCGGTGCCTAGAGAAGGTGGCGCGGGGTAAACTGGGAAAGTGATG
TCGTGTACTGGCTCCGCCTTTTTCCCGAGGGTGGGGGAGAACCGTATATAAGTGCAGTAGTCGCCGTGAA
CGTTCTTTTTCGCAACGGGTTTGCCGCCAGAACACAGGTAAGTGCCGTGTGTGGTTCCCGCGGGCCTGGC
CTCTTTACGGGTTATGGCCCTTGCGTGCCTTGAATTACTTCCACCTGGCTGCAGTACGTGATTCTTGATC
CCGAGCTTCGGGTTGGAAGTGGGTGGGAGAGTTCGAGGCCTTGCGCTTAAGGAGCCCCTTCGCCTCGTGC
TTGAGTTGAGGCCTGGCCTGGGCGCTGGGGCCGCCGCGTGCGAATCTGGTGGCACCTTCGCGCCTGTCTC
GCTGCTTTCGATAAGTCTCTAGCCATTTAAAATTTTTGATGACCTGCTGCGACGCTTTTTTTCTGGCAAG
ATAGTCTTGTAAATGCGGGCCAAGATCTGCACACTGGTATTTCGGTTTTTGGGGCCGCGGGCGGCGACGG
GGCCCGTGCGTCCCAGCGCACATGTTCGGCGAGGCGGGGCCTGCGAGCGCGGCCACCGAGAATCGGACGG
GGGTAGTCTCAAGCTGGCCGGCCTGCTCTGGTGCCTGGCCTCGCGCCGCCGTGTATCGCCCCGCCCTGGG
CGGCAAGGCTGGCCCGGTCGGCACCAGTTGCGTGAGCGGAAAGATGGCCGCTTCCCGGCCCTGCTGCAGG
GAGCTCAAAATGGAGGACGCGGCGCTCGGGAGAGCGGGCGGGTGAGTCACCCACACAAAGGAAAAGGGCC
TTTCCGTCCTCAGCCGTCGCTTCATGTGACTCCACGGAGTACCGGGCGCCGTCCAGGCACCTCGATTAGT
TCTCGAGCTTTTGGAGTACGTCGTCTTTAGGTTGGGGGGAGGGGTTTTATGCGATGGAGTTTCCCCACAC
TGAGTGGGTGGAGACTGAAGTTAGGCCAGCTTGGCACTTGATGTAATTCTCCTTGGAATTTGCCCTTTTT
GAGTTTGGATCTTGGTTCATTCTCAAGCCTCAGACAGTGGTTCAAAGTTTTTTTCTTCCATTTCAGGTGT
CGTGACGTACGGCCACCATGACCGAGTACAAGCCCACGGTGCGCCTCGCCACCCGCGACGACGTCCCCAG
GGCCGTACGCACCCTCGCCGCCGCGTTCGCCGACTACCCCGCCACGCGCCACACCGTCGATCCGGACCGC
CACATCGAGCGGGTCACCGAGCTGCAAGAACTCTTCCTCACGCGCGTCGGGCTCGACATCGGCAAGGTGT
GGGTCGCGGACGACGGCGCCGCCGTGGCGGTCTGGACCACGCCGGAGAGCGTCGAAGCGGGGGCGGTGTT
CGCCGAGATCGGCCCGCGCATGGCCGAGTTGAGCGGTTCCCGGCTGGCCGCGCAGCAACAGATGGAAGGC
CTCCTGGCGCCGCACCGGCCCAAGGAGCCCGCGTGGTTCCTGGCCACCGTCGGAGTCTCGCCCGACCACC
AGGGCAAGGGTCTGGGCAGCGCCGTCGTGCTCCCCGGAGTGGAGGCGGCCGAGCGCGCCGGGGTGCCCGC
CTTCCTGGAGACCTCCGCGCCCCGCAACCTCCCCTTCTACGAGCGGCTCGGCTTCACCGTCACCGCCGAC
GTCGAGGTGCCCGAAGGACCGCGCACCTGGTGCATGACCCGCAAGCCCGGTGCCTGAACGCGTTAAGTCG
ACAATCAACCTCTGGATTACAAAATTTGTGAAAGATTGACTGGTATTCTTAACTATGTTGCTCCTTTTAC
GCTATGTGGATACGCTGCTTTAATGCCTTTGTATCATGCTATTGCTTCCCGTATGGCTTTCATTTTCTCC
TCCTTGTATAAATCCTGGTTGCTGTCTCTTTATGAGGAGTTGTGGCCCGTTGTCAGGCAACGTGGCGTGG
TGTGCACTGTGTTTGCTGACGCAACCCCCACTGGTTGGGGCATTGCCACCACCTGTCAGCTCCTTTCCGG
GACTTTCGCTTTCCCCCTCCCTATTGCCACGGCGGAACTCATCGCCGCCTGCCTTGCCCGCTGCTGGACA
GGGGCTCGGCTGTTGGGCACTGACAATTCCGTGGTGTTGTCGGGGAAATCATCGTCCTTTCCTTGGCTGC
TCGCCTGTGTTGCCACCTGGATTCTGCGCGGGACGTCCTTCTGCTACGTCCCTTCGGCCCTCAATCCAGC
GGACCTTCCTTCCCGCGGCCTGCTGCCGGCTCTGCGGCCTCTTCCGCGTCTTCGCCTTCGCCCTCAGACG
AGTCGGATCTCCCTTTGGGCCGCCTCCCCGCGTCGACTTTAAGACCAATGACTTACAAGGCAGCTGTAGA
TCTTAGCCACTTTTTAAAAGAAAAGGGGGGACTGGAAGGGCTAATTCACTCCCAACGAAGACAAGATCTG
CTTTTTGCTTGTACTGGGTCTCTCTGGTTAGACCAGATCTGAGCCTGGGAGCTCTCTGGCTAACTAGGGA
ACCCACTGCTTAAGCCTCAATAAAGCTTGCCTTGAGTGCTTCAAGTAGTGTGTGCCCGTCTGTTGTGTGA
CTCTGGTAACTAGAGATCCCTCAGACCCTTTTAGTCAGTGTGGAAAATCTCTAGCAGTACGTATAGTAGT
TCATGTCATCTTATTATTCAGTATTTATAACTTGCAAAGAAATGAATATCAGAGAGTGAGAGGAACTTGT
TTATTGCAGCTTATAATGGTTACAAATAAAGCAATAGCATCACAAATTTCACAAATAAAGCATTTTTTTC
ACTGCATTCTAGTTGTGGTTTGTCCAAACTCATCAATGTATCTTATCATGTCTGGCTCTAGCTATCCCGC
CCCTAACTCCGCCCATCCCGCCCCTAACTCCGCCCAGTTCCGCCCATTCTCCGCCCCATGGCTGACTAAT
TTTTTTTATTTATGCAGAGGCCGAGGCCGCCTCGGCCTCTGAGCTATTCCAGAAGTAGTGAGGAGGCTTT
TTTGGAGGCCTAGGGACGTACCCAATTCGCCCTATAGTGAGTCGTATTACGCGCGCTCACTGGCCGTCGT
TTTACAACGTCGTGACTGGGAAAACCCTGGCGTTACCCAACTTAATCGCCTTGCAGCACATCCCCCTTTC
GCCAGCTGGCGTAATAGCGAAGAGGCCCGCACCGATCGCCCTTCCCAACAGTTGCGCAGCCTGAATGGCG
AATGGG
[124 nt withheld, positions 3367-3490]
C
[91 nt withheld, positions 3492-3582]
A
[49 nt withheld, positions 3584-3632]
CCTTTGACGTTGGAGTCCACGTTCTTT
[37 nt withheld, positions 3660-3696]
ACCCTATCTCGGTCTATTCTTTTGATTTATAAGGGATTTTGCCGATTTCGGCCTATTGGTTAAAAAATGA
GCTGATTTAACAAAAATTTAACGCGAATTTTAACAAAATATTAACGCTTACAATTTAGGTGGCACTTTTC
GGGGAAATGTGCGCGGAACCCCTATTTGTTTATTTTTCTAAATACATTCAAATATGTATCCGCTCATGAG
ACAATAACCCTGATAAATGCTTCAATAATATTGAAAAAGGAAGAGTATGAGTATTCAACATTTCCGTGTC
GCCCTTATTCCCTTTTTTGCGGCATTTTGCCTTCCTGTTTTTGCTCACCCAGAAACGCTGGTGAAAGTAA
AAGATGCTGAAGATCAGTTGGGTGCACGAGTGGGTTACATCGAACTGGATCTCAACAGCGGTAAGATCCT
TGAGAGTTTTCGCCCCGAAGAACGTTTTCCAATGATGAGCACTTTTAAAGTTCTGCTATGTGGCGCGGTA
TTATCCCGTATTGACGCCGGGCAAGAGCAACTCGGTCGCCGCATACACTATTCTCAGAATGACTTGGTTG
AGTACTCACCAGTCACAGAAAAGCATCTTACGGATGGCATGACAGTAAGAGAATTATGCAGTGCTGCCAT
AACCATGAGTGATAACACTGCGGCCAACTTACTTCTGACAACGATCGGAGGACCGAAGGAGCTAACCGCT
TTTTTGCACAACATGGGGGATCATGTAACTCGCCTTGATCGTTGGGAACCGGAGCTGAATGAAGCCATAC
CAAACGACGAGCGTGACACCACGATGCCTGTAGCAATGGCAACAACGTTGCGCAAACTATTAACTGGCGA
ACTACTTACTCTAGCTTCCCGGCAACAATTAATAGACTGGATGGAGGCGGATAAAGTTGCAGGACCACTT
CTGCGCTCGGCCCTTCCGGCTGGCTGGTTTATTGCTGATAAATCTGGAGCCGGTGAGCGTGGGTCTCGCG
GTATCATTGCAGCACTGGGGCCAGATGGTAAGCCCTCCCGTATCGTAGTTATCTACACGACGGGGAGTCA
GGCAACTATGGATGAACGAAATAGACAGATCGCTGAGATAGGTGCCTCACTGATTAAGCATTGGTAACTG
TCAGACCAAGTTTACTCATATATACTTTAGATTGATTTAAAACTTCATTTTTAATTTAAAAGGATCTAGG
TGAAGATCCTTTTTGATAATCTCATGACCAAAATCCCTTAACGTGAGTTTTCGTTCCACTGAGCGTCAGA
CCCCGTAGAAAAGATCAAAGGATCTTCTTGAGATCCTTTTTTTCTGCGCGTAATCTGCTGCTTGCAAACA
AAAAAACCACCGCTACCAGCGGTGGTTTGTTTGCCGGATCAAGAGCTACCAACTCTTTTTCCGAAGGTAA
CTGGCTTCAGCAGAGCGCAGATACCAAATACTGTTCTTCTAGTGTAGCCGTAGTTAGGCCACCACTTCAA
GAACTCTGTAGCACCGCCTACATACCTCGCTCTGCTAATCCTGTTACCAGTGGCTGCTGCCAGTGGCGAT
AAGTCGTGTCTTACCGGGTTGGACTCAAGACGATAGTTACCGGATAAGGCGCAGCGGTCGGGCTGAACGG
GGGGTTCGTGCACACAGCCCAGCTTGGAGCGAACGACCTACACCGAACTGAGATACCTACAGCGTGAGCT
ATGAGAAAGCGCCACGCTTCCCGAAGGGAGAAAGGCGGACAGGTATCCGGTAAGCGGCAGGGTCGGAACA
GGAGAGCGCACGAGGGAGCTTCCAGGGGGAAACGCCTGGTATCTTTATAGTCCTGTCGGGTTTCGCCACC
TCTGACTTGAGCGTCGATTTTTGTGATGCTCGTCAGGGGGGCGGAGCCTATGGAAAAACGCCAGCAACGC
GGCCTTTTTACGGTTCCTGGCCTTTTGCTGGCCTTTTGCTCACATGTTCTTTCCTGCGTTATCCCCTGAT
TCTGTGGATAACCGTATTACCGCCTTTGAGTGAGCTGATACCGCTCGCCGCAGCCGAACGACCGAGCGCA
GCGAGTCAGTGAGCGAGGAAGCGGAAGAGCGCCCAATACGCAAACCGCCTCTCCCCGCGCGTTGGCCGAT
TCATTAATGCAGCTGGCACGACAGGTTTCCCGACTGGAAAGCGGGCAGTGAGCGCAACGCAATTAATGTG
AGTTAGCTCACTCATTAGGCACCCCAGGCTTTACACTTTATGCTTCCGGCTCGTATGTTGTGTGGAATTG
TGAGCGGATAACAATTTCACACAGGAAACAGCTATGACCATGATTACGCCAAGCGCGCAATTAACCCTCA
CTAAAGGGAACAAAAGCTGGAGCTGCAAGCTTAATGTAGTCTTATGCAATACTCTTGTAGTCTTGCAACA
TGGTAACGATGAGTTAGCAACATGCCTTACAAGGAGAGAAAAAGCACCGTGCATGCCGATTGGTGGAAGT
AAGGTGGTACGATCGTGCCTTATTAGGAAGGCAACAGACGGGTCTGACATGGATTGGACGAACCACTGAA
TTGCCGCATTGCAGAGATATTGTATTTAAGTGCCTAGCTCGATACATAAACGGGTCTCTCTGGTTAGACC
AGATCTGAGCCTGGGAGCTCTCTGGCTAACTAGGGAACCCACTGCTTAAGCCTCAATAAAGCTTGCCTTG
AGTGCTTCAAGTAGTGTGTGCCCGTCTGTTGTGTGACTCTGGTAACTAGAGATCCCTCAGACCCTTTTAG
TCAGTGTGGAAAATCTCTAGCAGTGGCGCCCGAACAGGGACTTGAAAGCGAAAGGGAAACCAGAGGAGCT
CTCTCGACGCAGGACTCGGCTTGCTGAAGCGCGCACGGCAAGAGGCGAGGGGCGGCGACTGGTGAGTACG
CCAAAAATTTTGACTAGCGGAGGCTAGAAGGAGAGAGATGGGTGCGAGAGCGTCAGTATTAAGCGGGGGA
GAATTAGATCGCGATGGGAAAAAATTCGGTTAAGGCCAGGGGGAAAGAAAAAATATAAATTAAAACATAT
AGTATGGGCAAGCAGGGAGCTAGAACGATTCGCAGTTAATCCTGGCCTGTTAGAAACATCAGAAGGCTGT
AGACAAATACTGGGACAGCTACAACCATCCCTTCAGACAGGATCAGAAGAACTTAGATCATTATATAATA
CAGTAGCAACCCTCTATTGTGTGCATCAAAGGATAGAGATAAAAGACACCAAGGAAGCTTTAGACAAGAT
AGAGGAAGAGCAAAACAAAAGTAAGACCACCGCACAGCAAGCGGCCGCTGATCTTCAGACCTGGAGGAGG
AGATATGAGGGACAATTGGAGAAGTGAATTATATAAATATAAAGTAGTAAAAATTGAACCATTAGGAGTA
GCACCCACCAAGGCAAAGAGAAGAGTGGTGCAGAGAGAAAAAAGAGCAGTGGGAATAGGAGCTTTGTTCC
TTGGGTTCTTGGGAGCAGCAGGAAGCACTATGGGCGCAGCGTCAATGACGCTGACGGTACAGGCCAGACA
ATTATTGTCTGGTATAGTGCAGCAGCAGAACAATTTGCTGAGGGCTATTGAGGCGCAACAGCATCTGTTG
CAACTCACAGTCTGGGGCATCAAGCAGCTCCAGGCAAGAATCCTGGCTGTGGAAAGATACCTAAAGGATC
AACAGCTCCTGGGGATTTGGGGTTGCTCTGGAAAACTCATTTGCACCACTGCTGTGCCTTGGAATGCTAG
TTGGAGTAATAAATCTCTGGAACAGATTTGGAATCACACGACCTGGATGGAGTGGGACAGAGAAATTAAC
AATTACACAAGCTTAATACACTCCTTAATTGAAGAATCGCAAAACCAGCAAGAAAAGAATGAACAAGAAT
TATTGGAATTAGATAAATGGGCAAGTTTGTGGAATTGGTTTAACATAACAAATTGGCTGTGGTATATAAA
ATTATTCATAATGATAGTAGGAGGCTTGGTAGGTTTAAGAATAGTTTTTGCTGTACTTTCTATAGTGAAT
AGAGTTAGGCAGGGATATTCACCATTATCGTTTCAGACCCACCTCCCAACCCCGAGGGGACCCAGAGAGG
GCCTATTTCCCATGATTCCTTCATATTTGCATATACGATACAAGGCTGTTAGAGAGATAATTAGAATTAA
TTTGACTGTAAACACAAAGATATTAGTACAAAATACGTGACGTAGAAAGTAATAATTTCTTGGGTAGTTT
GCAGTTTTAAAATTATGTTTTAAAATGGACTATCATATGCTTACCGTAACTTGAAAGTATTTCGATTTCT
TGGCTTTATATATCTTGTGGAAAGGACGAAACACCGCAGCATTAAAGACGACTCGGGTTTTAGAGCTAGA
AATAGCAAGTTAAAATAAGGCTAGTCCGTTATCAACTTGAAAAAGTGGCACCGAGTCGGTGCTTTTTTAA
GCTTGGCGTAACTAGATCTTGAGACAAATGGCAGTATTCATCCACAATTTTAAAAGAAAAGGGGGGATTG
GGGGGTACAGTGCAGGGGAAAGAATAGTAGACATAATAGCAACAGACATACAAACTAAAGAATTACAAAA
ACAAATTACAAAAATTCAAAATTTTCGGGTTTATTACAGGGACAGCAGAGATCCACTTTGGCGCCGGCTC
GAGGGGG
