>Addgene plasmid #76631 | PRKCZ gRNA (BRDN0001145473) | depositor partial sequence | sequence record 144091 | Target Sequence
CAGCATTAAAGACGACTCGG
