>Addgene plasmid #76631 | PRKCZ gRNA (BRDN0001145473) | addgene partial sequence | sequence record 186201 | hU6-F
GAAAGTAATAATTTCTTGGGTAGTTTGCAGTTTTAAAATTATGTTTTAAAATGGACTATCATATGCTTAC
CGTAACTTGAAAGTATTTCGATTTCTTGGCTTTATATATCTTGTGGAAAGGACGAAACACCGCAGCATTA
AAGACGACTCGGGTTTTAGAGCTAGAAATAGCAAGTTAAAATAAGGCTAGTCCGTTATCAACTTGAAAAA
GTGGCACCGAGTCGGTGCTTTTTTAAGCTTGGCGTAACTAGATCTTGAGACAAATGGCAGTATTCATCCA
CAATTTTAAAAGAAAAGGGGGGATTGGGGGGTACAGTGCAGGGGAAAGAATAGTAGACATAATAGCAACA
GACATACAAACTAAAGAATTACAAAAACAAATTACAAAAATTCAAAATTTTCGGGTTTATTACAGGGACA
GCAGAGATCCACTTTGGCGCCGGCTCGAGGGGGCCCGGGTGCAAAGATGGATAAAGTTTTAAACAGAGAG
GAATCTTTGCAGCTAATGGACCTTCTAGGTCTTGAAAGGAGTGGGAATTGGCTCCGGTGCCCGTCAGTGG
GCAGAGCGCA
